>Addgene plasmid #101311 | pMflT-o3 | depositor full sequence | sequence record 191090 | pMflT-o3 sequence 4127 bps
TCCCTTTAGTGAGGGTTAATGTCGTGACTGGGAAAACCCTGGCGGAATTCGGCCAGTCTACATGTACTCT
TTTTGATAAAAAATTGGAGATTCCTTTACAAATATGCTCTTACGTGCTATTATTTAAGTGACTATTTAAA
AGGAGTTAATAAATATGCGGCAAGGTATTCTTAAATAAACTGTCAATTTGATAGCGGGAACAAATAATTA
GATGTCCTTTTTTAGGAGGGCTTAGTTTTTTGTACCCAGTTTAAGAATACCTTTATCATGTGATTCTAAA
GTATCCAGAGAATATCTGTATGCTTTGTATACCTATGGTTATGCATAAAAATCCCAGTGATAAAAGTATT
TATCACTGGGATTTTTATGCCCTTTTGGGTTTTTGAATGGAGGAAATCTAGATGAAAATCATAAATATCG
GTGTATTAGCTCACGTTGATGCAGGAAAAACAACATTAACTGAATCACTTTTATATAACTCTGGTGCAAT
TACTGAACTTGGTTCAGTAGATAAAGGTACTACTCGTACTGATAATACATTATTAGAACGTCAACGTGGA
ATCACAATTCAAACAGGTATCACATCTTTTCAATGGGAAAATACAAAAGTAAATATTATAGATACACCTG
GACACATGGATTTCCTTGCAGAAGTATACCGTAGTCTTTCAGTATTAGATGGTGCTATTTTACTTATCAG
CGCTAAAGATGGAGTTCAAGCTCAAACTCGTATCTTATTTCACGCATTACGTAAAATGGGTATTCCAACA
ATTTTCTTTATAAACAAAATTGACCAAAACGGAATTGATTTAAGTACAGTTTATCAAGATATCAAAGAAA
AACTTTCTGCTGAAATCGTTATTAAACAAAAAGTTGAATTATACCCAAACGTTTGCGTAACAAATTTTAC
TGAATCAGAACAATGGGATACAGTTATAGAAGGTAATGATGATTTATTAGAAAAATACATGTCAGGTAAA
TCATTAGAAGCATTAGAATTAGAACAAGAAGAAAGTATTCGTTTCCAAAACTGTTCTTTATTCCCTTTAT
ACCATGGAAGCGCTAAAAGTAACATAGGTATTGATAACTTAATTGAAGTTATTACTAACAAATTTTACTC
TTCAACTCATCGTGGTCCTTCTGAATTATGCGGTAACGTTTTCAAAATTGAATATACAAAAAAACGTCAA
CGTTTAGCTTATATACGTCTTTATAGTGGTGTTTTACATTTACGTGATAGTGTTCGTGTTAGTGAAAAAG
AAAAGATTAAAGTTACAGAAATGTATACTTCTATTAACGGTGAATTATGCAAAATTGACCGTGCATATTC
AGGTGAAATTGTAATTTTACAAAACGAATTTCTTAAACTTAATAGTGTACTTGGTGACACAAAACTTTTA
CCACAACGTAAGAAAATTGAAAATCCACACCCATTACTTCAAACAACAGTAGAACCAAGCAAACCTGAAC
AACGTGAAATGCTTTTAGATGCTCTTTTAGAAATTAGTGACTCTGACCCACTTTTACGTTACTATGTAGA
TTCTACTACTCATGAAATTATTCTTTCTTTCCTTGGTAAAGTTCAAATGGAAGTTATTTCTGCATTATTA
CAAGAAAAATATCATGTTGAAATCGAATTAAAAGAACCTACTGTAATTTATATGGAACGTCCATTAAAAA
ATGCTGAATATACAATTCATATTGAAGTTCCACCAAATCCATTTTGGGCTTCTATTGGTCTTTCTGTTTC
TCCACTTCCACTTGGTAGCGGAATGCAATATGAAAGTAGCGTAAGTTTAGGTTATCTTAATCAAAGTTTC
CAAAACGCAGTTATGGAAGGTATTCGTTACGGTTGCGAACAAGGTTTATACGGTTGGAATGTTACAGACT
GCAAAATCTGTTTTAAGTATGGACTTTACTATTCACCTGTATCAACACCTGCTGACTTTCGTATGCTTGC
ACCAATTGTTTTAGAACAAGTTTTAAAGAAAGCTGGAACTGAACTTTTAGAACCATACCTTTCTTTTAAA
ATCTATGCACCACAAGAATACTTAAGTCGTGCTTATAACGATGCACCTAAATACTGTGCTAATATTGTTG
ATACTCAATTAAAGAACAACGAAGTAATTTTAAGCGGAGAAATTCCTGCACGTTGTATTCAAGAATATCG
TAGTGATTTAACATTTTTCACTAATGGACGTTCTGTTTGCTTAACTGAATTAAAAGGTTATCATGTTACT
ACTGGTGAACCTGTATGCCAACCACGTCGTCCTAATAGTCGTATTGATAAAGTTCGTTATATGTTCAACA
AAATCACATAATAATACTAGTAGCGGCCGCTGCAGTAATACGACTCACTATAGGGCATACGATTTAGGTG
ACACTATAGTAGGGATAACAGGGTAATTTAGTAGGTAGGGCTATATGGTCGTTATGCGATACTGATGCAT
AAAGGCCGCGTTGCTGGCGTTTTTCCATAGGCTCCGCCCCCCTGACGAGCATCACAAAAATCGACGCTCA
AGTCAGAGGTGGCGAAACCCGACAGGACTATAAAGATACCAGGCGTTTCCCCCTGGAAGCTCCCTCGTGC
GCTCTCCTGTTCCGACCCTGCCGCTTACCGGATACCTGTCCGCCTTTCTCCCTTCGGGAAGCGTGGCGCT
TTCTCATAGCTCACGCTGTAGGTATCTCAGTTCGGTGTAGGTCGTTCGCTCCAAGCTGGGCTGTGTGCAC
GAACCCCCCGTTCAGCCCGACCGCTGCGCCTTATCCGGTAACTATCGTCTTGAGTCCAACCCGGTAAGAC
ACGACTTATCGCCACTGGCAGCAGCCACTGGTAACAGGATTAGCAGAGCGAGGTATGTAGGCGGTGCTAC
AGAGTTCTTGAAGTGGTGGCCTAACTACGGCTACACTAGAAGAACAGTATTTGGTATCTGCGCTCTGCTG
AAGCCAGTTACCTTCGTAAAAAGAGTTGGTAGCTCTTGATCCGGCAAACAAACCACCGCTGGTAGCGGTG
GTTTTTTTGTTTGCAAGCAGCAGATTACGCGCAGAAAAAAAGGATCTCAACGCGCAATTAACCCTCACTA
AAGGGAACAAAAGCTGGAGCGCTGCAGGAATTCGATATCAAGCTTATCGATACCGTCGACGCCGGCCAGC
CTCGCAGAGCAGGATTCCCGTTGAGCACCGCCAGGTGCGAATAAGGGACAGTGAAGAAGGAACACCCGCT
CGCGGGTGGGCCTACTTAACCTATCCTGCCCGGCTGACGCCGTTGGATACACCAAGGAAAGTCTACACGA
ACCATTTGGCAAAATCCTGTATATCGTGCGAAAAAGGATGGATATACCGAAAAAATCGCTATAATGACCC
AGAAGCAGGGTTATGCAGCGGAAAAGCGCTGGTACCCAGCGATGAGGATGAACCTACTCAGGGACCTGAT
GTGACGTGCCGTGAACACGAGCGTGTTTAATTTTTGATGGTTGTCAAGTTCTTTTCATTGTATTCAAACC
CCCTTTTAAAGTTGATAATTCTTGTTAATTATAATATAAGTGCTGGAAAAAGTATAGTTTTTTATTGTTA
TTTTTAAGAAAATTTATCCATTGTGTTTTTATATGAACTTTTTCAACATTTTTTATAACCTTTTGTGGAA
AAGTGGAAAAAAGATATATAAATACTAAACTATTGCTTTTTAGTGTTATTCATTATGTTTATTTCTTTTT
AAAATATTTTTTTATCCACACATTGTGGAAAACTTTTATTATTATGTGTTTTAATTTATTTTATGAAGGG
GAATTAATATGGAAACGTTTTAAGTGCTATTTCGCGTATTGAAAAATTAATATATAAAGAAAAAGAATTC
AAAAAAATAGTTGAGTCTTTAAAAAACGAAATAATAGGAAAATAGATGTAAATTCGCATCTATTTTTTTT
GTGTGGAAAAGAAATTAAACTTGTTGAATAAAAAGTCATTTAAACCTTTATTTACCGTTGTTTTATGAGT
GTTTTCCACATATCAACTGCATTATAAATATTACTTATATAAAGAATAATATAATATATAAAAGCATGCG
TATTTCTTTTGTTTTTATTTTATAAATATGAGATAATATATATTGTAAATAAGAGGTGTTATATGAG
Features (pLannotate 1.2.2; 12 found; start..end, strand, type, name):
      3..20      -  promoter       T3 promoter (fragment): promoter for bacteriophage T3 RNA polymerase
     21..44      +  CDS            lacZα (fragment): LacZα fragment of β-galactosidase; lacZ fragment
    181..345     +  ncRNA          sRNA 0030: Accession: RF02864 - Enterococcus sRNA 30
    402..2318    +  CDS            tetM: TET1_ENTFL - Also known as tet(M). Experimental evidence at protein level: Swiss-Prot protein existence level 1. Abolishes the inhibitory effect of tetracyclin on protein synthesis by a non-covalent modification of the ribosomes. From Enterococcus faecalis (Streptococcus faecalis).
   2325..2345    +  misc_feature   BioBrick suffix: universal suffix for all parts
   2346..2364    +  promoter       T7 promoter: promoter for bacteriophage T7 RNA polymerase
   2372..2389    +  promoter       SP6 promoter (fragment): promoter for bacteriophage SP6 RNA polymerase
   2472..3060    -  rep_origin     ori: high-copy-number ColE1/pMB1/pBR322/pUC origin of replication
   3066..3084    +  promoter       T3 promoter: promoter for bacteriophage T3 RNA polymerase
   3101..3140    +  misc_feature   MCS (fragment): pBluescript multiple cloning site
   3142..3251    -  oriT           oriT: incP origin of transfer
   3797..3892    +  CDS            dnaA (fragment): DNAA_MESFL - Protein inferred from homology: Swiss-Prot protein existence level 3. Plays an important role in the initiation and regulation of chromosomal replication. Binds to the origin of replication; it binds specifically double-stranded DNA at a 9 bp consensus (dnaA box): 5'- TTATC[CA]A[CA]A-3'. DnaA binds to ATP and to acidic phospholipids. From Mesoplasma florum (strain ATCC 33453 / NBRC 100688 / NCTC 11704 / L1) (Acholeplasma florum).
