>Addgene plasmid #101311 | pMflT-o3 | addgene full sequence | sequence record 198141 | Addgene NGS Result
TCCCTTTAGTGAGGGTTAATGTCGTGACTGGGAAAACCCTGGCGGAATTCGGCCAGTCTACATGTACTCT
TTTTGATAAAAAATTGGAGATTCCTTTACAAATATGCTCTTACGTGCTATTATTTAAGTGACTATTTAAA
AGGAGTTAATAAATATGCGGCAAGGTATTCTTAAATAAACTGTCAATTTGATAGCGGGAACAAATAATTA
GATGTCCTTTTTTAGGAGGGCTTAGTTTTTTGTACCCAGTTTAAGAATACCTTTATCATGTGATTCTAAA
GTATCCAGAGAATATCTGTATGCTTTGTATACCTATGGTTATGCATAAAAATCCCGGTGATAAAAGTATT
TATCACTGGGATTTTTATGCCCTTTTGGGTTTTTGAATGGAGGAAATCTAGATGAAAATCATAAATATCG
GTGTATTAGCTCACGTTGATGCAGGAAAAACAACATTAACTGAATCACTTTTATATAACTCTGGTGCAAT
TACTGAACTTGGTTCAGTAGATAAAGGTACTACTCGTACTGATAATACATTATTAGAACGTCAACGTGGA
ATCACAATTCAAACAGGTATCACATCTTTTCAATGGGAAAATACAAAAGTAAATATTATAGATACACCTG
GACACATGGATTTCCTTGCAGAAGTATACCGTAGTCTTTCAGTATTAGATGGTGCTATTTTACTTATCAG
CGCTAAAGATGGAGTTCAAGCTCAAACTCGTATCTTATTTCACGCATTACGTAAAATGGGTATTCCAACA
ATTTTCTTTATAAACAAAATTGACCAAAACGGAATTGATTTAAGTACAGTTTATCAAGATATCAAAGAAA
AACTTTCTGCTGAAATCGTTATTAAACAAAAAGTTGAATTATACCCAAACGTTTGCGTAACAAATTTTAC
TGAATCAGAACAATGGGATACAGTTATAGAAGGTAATGATGATTTATTAGAAAAATACATGTCAGGTAAA
TCATTAGAAGCATTAGAATTAGAACAAGAAGAAAGTATTCGTTTCCAAAACTGTTCTTTATTCCCTTTAT
ACCATGGAAGCGCTAAAAGTAACATAGGTATTGATAACTTAATTGAAGTTATTACTAACAAATTTTACTC
TTCAACTCATCGTGGTCCTTCTGAATTATGCGGTAACGTTTTCAAAATTGAATATACAAAAAAACGTCAA
CGTTTAGCTTATATACGTCTTTATAGTGGTGTTTTACATTTACGTGATAGTGTTCGTGTTAGTGAAAAAG
AAAAGATTAAAGTTACAGAAATGTATACTTCTATTAACGGTGAATTATGCAAAATTGACCGTGCATATTC
AGGTGAAATTGTAATTTTACAAAACGAATTTCTTAAACTTAATAGTGTACTTGGTGACACAAAACTTTTA
CCACAACGTAAGAAAATTGAAAATCCACACCCATTACTTCAAACAACAGTAGAACCAAGCAAACCTGAAC
AACGTGAAATGCTTTTAGATGCTCTTTTAGAAATTAGTGACTCTGACCCACTTTTACGTTACTATGTAGA
TTCTACTACTCATGAAATTATTCTTTCTTTCCTTGGTAAAGTTCAAATGGAAGTTATTTCTGCATTATTA
CAAGAAAAATATCATGTTGAAATCGAATTAAAAGAACCTACTGTAATTTATATGGAACGTCCATTAAAAA
ATGCTGAATATACAATTCATATTGAAGTTCCACCAAATCCATTTTGGGCTTCTATTGGTCTTTCTGTTTC
TCCACTTCCACTTGGTAGCGGAATGCAATATGAAAGTAGCGTAAGTTTAGGTTATCTTAATCAAAGTTTC
CAAAACGCAGTTATGGAAGGTATTCGTTACGGTTGCGAACAAGGTTTATACGGTTGGAATGTTACAGACT
GCAAAATCTGTTTTAAGTATGGACTTTACTATTCACCTGTATCAACACCTGCTGACTTTCGTATGCTTGC
ACCAATTGTTTTAGAACAAGTTTTAAAGAAAGCTGGAACTGAACTTTTAGAACCATACCTTTCTTTTAAA
ATCTATGCACCACAAGAATACTTAAGTCGTGCTTATAACGATGCACCTAAATACTGTGCTAATATTGTTG
ATACTCAATTAAAGAACAACGAAGTAATTTTAAGCGGAGAAATTCCTGCACGTTGTATTCAAGAATATCG
TAGTGATTTAACATTTTTCACTAATGGACGTTCTGTTTGCTTAACTGAATTAAAAGGTTATCATGTTACT
ACTGGTGAACCTGTATGCCAACCACGTCGTCCTAATAGTCGTATTGATAAAGTTCGTTATATGTTCAACA
AAATCACATAATAATACTAGTAGCGGCCGCTGCAGTAATACGACTCACTATAGGGCATACGATTTAGGTG
ACACTATAGTAGGGATAACAGGGTAATTTAGTAGGTAGGGCTATATGGTCGTTATGCGATACTGATGCAT
AAAGGCCGCGTTGCTGGCGTTTTTCCATAGGCTCCGCCCCCCTGACGAGCATCACAAAAATCGACGCTCA
AGTCAGAGGTGGCGAAACCCGACAGGACTATAAAGATACCAGGCGTTTCCCCCTGGAAGCTCCCTCGTGC
GCTCTCCTGTTCCGACCCTGCCGCTTACCGGATACCTGTCCGCCTTTCTCCCTTCGGGAAGCGTGGCGCT
TTCTCATAGCTCACGCTGTAGGTATCTCAGTTCGGTGTAGGTCGTTCGCTCCAAGCTGGGCTGTGTGCAC
GAACCCCCCGTTCAGCCCGACCGCTGCGCCTTATCCGGTAACTATCGTCTTGAGTCCAACCCGGTAAGAC
ACGACTTATCGCCACTGGCAGCAGCCACTGGTAACAGGATTAGCAGAGCGAGGTATGTAGGCGGTGCTAC
AGAGTTCTTGAAGTGGTGGCCTAACTACGGCTACACTAGAAGAACAGTATTTGGTATCTGCGCTCTGCTG
AAGCCAGTTACCTTCGTAAAAAGAGTTGGTAGCTCTTGATCCGGCAAACAAACCACCGCTGGTAGCGGTG
GTTTTTTTGTTTGCAAGCAGCAGATTACGCGCAGAAAAAAAGGATCTCAACGCGCAATTAACCCTCACTA
AAGGGAACAAAAGCTGGAGCGCTGCAGGAATTCGATATCAAGCTTATCGATACCGTCGACGCCGGCCAGC
CTCGCAGAGCAGGATTCCCGTTGAGCACCGCCAGGTGCGAATAAGGGACAGTGAAGAAGGAACACCCGCT
CGCGGGTGGGCCTACTTAACCTATCCTGCCCGGCTGACGCCGTTGGATACACCAAGGAAAGTCTACACGA
ACCATTTGGCAAAATCCTGTATATCGTGCGAAAAAGGATGGATATACCGAAAAAATCGCTATAATGACCC
AGAAGCAGGGTTATGCAGCGGAAAAGCGCTGGTACCCAGCGATGAGGATGAACCTACTCAGGGACCTGAT
GTGACGTGCCGTGAACACGAGCGTGTTTAATTTTTGATGGTTGTCAAGTTCTTTTCATTGTATTCAAACC
CCCTTTTAAAGTTGATAATTCTTGTTAATTATAATATAAGTGCTGGAAAAAGTATAGTTTTTTATTGTTA
TTTTTAAGAAAATTTATCCATTGTGTTTTTATATGAACTTTTTCAACATTTTTTATAACCTTTTGTGGAA
AAGTGGAAAAAAGATATATAAATACTAAACTATTGCTTTTTAGTGTTATTCATTATGTTTATTTCTTTTT
AAAATATTTTTTTATCCACACATTGTGGAAAACTTTTATTATTATGTGTTTTAATTTATTTTATGAAGGG
GAATTAATATGGAAACGTTTTAAGTGCTATTTCGCGTATTGAAAAATTAATATATAAAGAAAAAGAATTC
AAAAAAATAGTTGAGTCTTTAAAAAACGAAATAATAGGAAAATAGATGTAAATTCGCATCTATTTTTTTT
GTGTGGAAAAGAAATTAAACTTGTTGAATAAAAAGTCATTTAAACCTTTATTTACCGTTGTTTTATGAGT
GTTTTCCACATATCAACTGCATTATAAATATTACTTATATAAAGAATAATATAATATATAAAAGCATGCG
TATTTCTTTTGTTTTTATTTTATAAATATGAGATAATATATATTGTAAATAAGAGGTGTTATATGAG
Features (pLannotate 1.2.2; 12 found; start..end, strand, type, name):
      3..20      -  promoter       T3 promoter (fragment): promoter for bacteriophage T3 RNA polymerase
     21..44      +  CDS            lacZα (fragment): LacZα fragment of β-galactosidase; lacZ fragment
    181..345     +  ncRNA          sRNA 0030: Accession: RF02864 - Enterococcus sRNA 30
    402..2318    +  CDS            tetM: TET1_ENTFL - Also known as tet(M). Experimental evidence at protein level: Swiss-Prot protein existence level 1. Abolishes the inhibitory effect of tetracyclin on protein synthesis by a non-covalent modification of the ribosomes. From Enterococcus faecalis (Streptococcus faecalis).
   2325..2345    +  misc_feature   BioBrick suffix: universal suffix for all parts
   2346..2364    +  promoter       T7 promoter: promoter for bacteriophage T7 RNA polymerase
   2372..2389    +  promoter       SP6 promoter (fragment): promoter for bacteriophage SP6 RNA polymerase
   2472..3060    -  rep_origin     ori: high-copy-number ColE1/pMB1/pBR322/pUC origin of replication
   3066..3084    +  promoter       T3 promoter: promoter for bacteriophage T3 RNA polymerase
   3101..3140    +  misc_feature   MCS (fragment): pBluescript multiple cloning site
   3142..3251    -  oriT           oriT: incP origin of transfer
   3797..3892    +  CDS            dnaA (fragment): DNAA_MESFL - Protein inferred from homology: Swiss-Prot protein existence level 3. Plays an important role in the initiation and regulation of chromosomal replication. Binds to the origin of replication; it binds specifically double-stranded DNA at a 9 bp consensus (dnaA box): 5'- TTATC[CA]A[CA]A-3'. DnaA binds to ATP and to acidic phospholipids. From Mesoplasma florum (strain ATCC 33453 / NBRC 100688 / NCTC 11704 / L1) (Acholeplasma florum).
