[The description below was written by a language model from this plasmid's Addgene catalogue record and pLannotate feature annotations shown in this document.]
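Description:
pMflT-o3 is a 4.1 kb shuttle plasmid built to replicate in both Escherichia coli and the near-minimal mollicute Mesoplasma florum. It belongs to a series of oriC-based vectors developed as genetic tools for that organism. In E. coli it is maintained through a ColE1/pUC-type origin, and the record lists tetracycline as the selection. The resistance marker is tetM, which encodes a ribosomal protection protein that relieves tetracycline inhibition of translation. According to the catalogue entry the gene has been recoded, presumably to suit expression in M. florum, and it is the only selectable marker, so it should serve in both hosts. The annotated Enterococcus small-RNA match just upstream of the coding sequence probably reflects the native tetM leader region. The record does not explicitly name the promoter driving tetM.

The functional payload is oriC3, a partial version of the M. florum strain L1 chromosomal replication origin. It combines the rpmH/dnaA and dnaA/dnaN intergenic regions and omits the dnaA gene itself. The feature table marks only a short dnaA fragment in this region and leaves the intergenic sequences, where DnaA boxes would be expected, unannotated. Replication in M. florum would therefore rely on DnaA supplied by the host chromosome. The plasmid also carries the RP4 (IncP) origin of transfer, which allows conjugative mobilisation from an E. coli donor that provides the transfer functions in trans. Short T3, T7 and SP6 promoter sequences, a BioBrick suffix, and lacZα and multiple-cloning-site fragments appear to be junction remnants from modular assembly rather than working expression elements. The plasmid is suited to testing the minimal origin requirements for replication in M. florum and to introducing DNA into this species.
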