Addgene plasmid #101311: pMflT-o3
Purpose: Contains: oriC3 fragment of M. florum L1 replication origin (rpmH/dnaA and dnaA/dnaN intergenic regions, w/o dnaA), colE1 rep origin, recoded tetM resistance gene, origin of transfer of RP4 plasmid.
Depositing lab: Sébastien Rodrigue. Depositing organization: University of Sherbrooke. Publication: Development of oriC-Based Plasmids for Mesoplasma florum. Matteau D, Pepin ME, Baby V, Gauthier S, Arango Giraldo M, Knight TF, Rodrigue S. Appl Environ Microbiol. 2017 Mar 17;83(7). pii: e03374-16. doi: 10.1128/AEM.03374-16. Print 2017 Apr 1. PubMed 28115382.
Backbone
  Vector backbone: colE1
  Vector type: Bacterial Expression, Synthetic Biology
Growth in bacteria
  Bacterial resistance: Tetracycline, 10 μg/mL
  Growth temperature: 37°C
  Growth strain: DH5alpha
  Copy number: Unknown
Gene/Insert
  Gene/Insert name: oriC3 of M. florum strain L1 (rpmH/dnaA and dnaA/dnaN intergenic regions, w/o dnaA) (alt name: Partial oriC region of M. florum L1)
  Species: Mesoplasma florum
Terms and licenses: Academic/Nonprofit Terms; Industry Terms: Not Available to Industry
How to cite: pMflT-o3 was a gift from Sébastien Rodrigue (Addgene plasmid # 101311 ; http://n2t.net/addgene:101311 ; RRID:Addgene_101311)
